>Addgene plasmid #90097 | pC013 - Twinstrep-SUMO-huLwCas13a | addgene partial sequence | sequence record 180120 | AmpSeq-F 5'-ctcatgagcggatacatatttgaa-3'
AAATAAACAAATAGGGGTTCCGCGCACATTTCCCCGAAAAGTGCCACCTGACGTCTAAGAAACCATTATT
ATCATGACATTAACCTATAAAAATAGGCGTATCACGAGGCCCTTTCGTCTTCAAGAATTCTCATGTTTGA
CAGCTTATCATCGATAAGCTTTAATGCGGTAGTTTATCACAGTTAAATTGCTAACGCAGTCAGGCACCGT
GTATGAAATCTAACAATGCGCTCATCGTCATCCTCGGCACCGTCACCCTGGATGCTGTAGGCATAGGCTT
GGTTATGCCGGTACTGCCGGGCCTCTTGCGGGATATCCGGATATAGTTCCTCCTTTCAGCAAAAAACCCC
TCAAGACCCGTTTAGAGGCCCCAAGGGGTTATGCTAGTTATTGCTCAGCGGTGGCAGCAGCCAACTCAGC
TTCCTTTCGGGCCTCGAGTGCGGCCGCTTATTCCAGGGCCTTGTACTCGAACATGACTTTCACGAGTTCG
CACAGTTCCTCGCTGTTCCGGTCGGTCATCAGTTTCTTTTTCTTCAGATTCTTCAGGTGCACGATCTTCT
CTGATTCCAGGGTCTGGATTTCGATCTTCTTGTCAGCGCCGATCTTGAAGGTGGCCACGAAGCCGTATTC
TTTCAGAATGTCCACGATGGACTTCATGATGGCGTTCTTCAGCTTCCGGTCGTAGGACAGCAGCTTCCGC
AGGTTTTCCAGCACTTCCAGCAGGCTAATCTCGGCGTGGGGGATGTAGTTGAAGTGGGCAATGTAGTTCC
GGATGTACAGGTCCTTTTTTTCCTGCTTCAGTTTCTTCACTTTCTTGTCGGAGTAGATGCTCCGCTTTTC
CACATTGTCCTTGTACAGTTCTTTGTAGA
