>Addgene plasmid #90097 | pC013 - Twinstrep-SUMO-huLwCas13a | addgene partial sequence | sequence record 180125 | LacI-R 5'-GGCATACTCTGCGACATCGT-3'
TTCACCACCCTGAATTGACTCTCTTCCGGGCGCTATCATGCCATACCGCGAAAGGTTTTGCGCCATTCGA
TGGTGTCCGGGATCTCGACGCTCTCCCTTATGCGACTCCTGCATTAGGAAGCAGCCCAGTAGTAGGTTGA
GGCCGTTGAGCACCGCCGCCGCAAGGAATGGTGCATGCAAGGAGATGGCGCCCAACAGTCCCCCGGCCAC
GGGGCCTGCCACCATACCCACGCCGAAACAAGCGCTCATGAGCCCGAAGTGGCGAGCCCGATCTTCCCCA
TCGGTGATGTCGGCGATATAGGCGCCAGCAACCGCACCTGTGGCGCCGGTGATGCCGGCCACGATGCGTC
CGGCGTAGAGGATCGAGATCTCGATCCCGCGAAATTAATACGACTCACTATAGGGGAATTGTGAGCGGAT
AACAATTCCCCTCTAGAAATAATTTTGTTTAACTTTAAGAAGGAGATATACCATGGGCAGCAGCCATCAT
CATCATCATCACAGCAGCGGCCTGGTGCCGCGCGGCAGCCATATGGCTAGCTGGAGCCATCCGCAGTTTG
AAAAAGGTGGTGGTAGCGGTGGTGGTTCAGGTGGTAGTGCATGGTCACACCCTCAGTTTGAGAAAATGTC
GGACTCAGAAGTCAATCAAGAAGCTAAGCCAGAGGTCAAGCCAGAAGTCAAGCCTGAGACTCACATCAAT
TTAAAGGTGTCCGATGGATCTTCAGAGATCTTCTTCAAGATCAAAAAGACCACTCCTTTAAGAAGGCTGA
TGGAAGCGTTCGCTAAAAGACAGGGTAAGGAAATGGACTCCTTAAGATTCTTGTACGACGGTATTAGAAT
CCAAGC
