[The description below was written by a language model from this plasmid's Addgene catalogue record.]
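Description:
pC013 - Twinstrep-SUMO-huLwCas13a is a bacterial expression plasmid built on a pET backbone for producing recombinant Cas13a (formerly C2c2) from Leptotrichia wadeii in E. coli. The complete vector is about 9.5 kb, of which roughly 3.3 kb is the Cas13a coding insert. It is maintained at low copy number under ampicillin selection. The record does not list the promoter or origin of replication. However, pET-family vectors conventionally rely on T7 RNA polymerase-driven transcription, which fits the DE3 lysogen host named in the entry. That host is a BL21 derivative carrying a separate chloramphenicol-resistant helper plasmid. The helper supplies tRNAs for seven rare codons, which is relevant because the insert is a synthetic, human codon-optimized version of the gene. The depositor notes that it nonetheless expresses well in bacteria.

The Cas13a open reading frame carries a composite N-terminal tag consisting of 6xHis, a Twin-Strep tag and a SUMO domain. The His and Twin-Strep elements offer two independent affinity handles, for metal-chelate and Strep-Tactin-type resins respectively. SUMO fusions are generally used to improve solubility, and they can be cleaved by a SUMO protease to release protein with little or no residual tag sequence.

Cas13a is an RNA-guided, RNA-targeting CRISPR effector. The associated publication concerns nucleic acid detection with this enzyme, so the plasmid's typical use is to make purified LwCas13a protein for in vitro RNA-targeting and detection assays. No guide RNA cassette is described in the record, and no feature table was provided, so finer details of the backbone cannot be confirmed.
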