Addgene plasmid #90097: pC013 - Twinstrep-SUMO-huLwCas13a
Purpose: Twinstrep-SUMO-huLwCas13a for recombinant protein bacterial expression. Insert is human codon optimized but expresses well in bacteria.
Depositing lab: Feng Zhang. Depositing organization: Broad Institute. Publication: Nucleic acid detection with CRISPR-Cas13a/C2c2. Gootenberg JS, Abudayyeh OO, Lee JW, Essletzbichler P, Dy AJ, Joung J, Verdine V, Donghia N, Daringer NM, Freije CA, Myhrvold C, Bhattacharyya RP, Livny J, Regev A, Koonin EV, Hung DT, Sabeti PC, Collins JJ, Zhang F. Science. 2017 Apr 13. pii: eaam9321. doi: 10.1126/science.aam9321. PubMed 28408723.
Backbone
  Vector backbone: pET
  Backbone size w/o insert (bp): 6086
  Total vector size (bp): 9542
  Vector type: Bacterial Expression, CRISPR
Growth in bacteria
  Bacterial resistance: Ampicillin, 100 μg/mL
  Growth temperature: 37°C
  Growth strain: Rosetta 2(DE3)pLysS Singles
  Copy number: Low Copy
Gene/Insert
  Gene/Insert name: LwCas13a (alt names: LwC2c2; LwaCas13a; Cas13a/C2c2)
  Species: Synthetic; Leptotrichia wadeii
  Insert size (bp): 3280
  Tag / fusion protein: 6xHis-Twin Strep-SUMO (N terminal on insert)
Terms and licenses: Academic/Nonprofit Terms; Industry Terms
Depositor comments: Rosetta 2(DE3)pLysS Singles bacteria are BL21 derivative.This strain carries an additional chloramphenicol-resistant plasmid that supplies tRNAs for 7 rare codons to enhance expression of human codon optimized genes.
How to cite: pC013 - Twinstrep-SUMO-huLwCas13a was a gift from Feng Zhang (Addgene plasmid # 90097 ; http://n2t.net/addgene:90097 ; RRID:Addgene_90097)
