LOCUS       Exported 9542 bp ds-DNA circular SYN 12-MAY-2021
DEFINITION  Twinstrep-SUMO-huLwCas13a for recombinant protein bacterial
            expression. Insert is human codon optimized but expresses well in
            bacteria..
ACCESSION   .
VERSION     .
KEYWORDS    pC013 - Twinstrep-SUMO-huLwCas13a
SOURCE      synthetic DNA construct
  ORGANISM  synthetic DNA construct
REFERENCE   1 (bases 1 to 9542)
  AUTHORS   Gootenberg JS, Abudayyeh OO, Lee JW, Essletzbichler P, Dy AJ, Joung
            J, Verdine V, Donghia N, Daringer NM, Freije CA, Myhrvold C,
            Bhattacharyya RP, Livny J, Regev A, Koonin EV, Hung DT, Sabeti PC,
            Collins JJ, Zhang F
  TITLE     Nucleic acid detection with CRISPR-Cas13a/C2c2.
  JOURNAL   Science. 2017 Apr 13. pii: eaam9321. doi: 10.1126/science.aam9321.
  PUBMED    28408723
REFERENCE   2 (bases 1 to 9542)
  AUTHORS   .
  TITLE     Direct Submission
  JOURNAL   Exported May 12, 2021 from SnapGene Server 1.1.58
            http://www.snapgene.com
FEATURES             Location/Qualifiers
     source          1..9542
                     /organism="synthetic DNA construct"
                     /mol_type="other DNA"
     primer_bind     complement(170..192)
                     /label=pGEX 3'
                     /note="pGEX vectors, reverse primer"
     misc_feature    278..417
                     /label=bom
                     /note="basis of mobility region from pBR322"
     primer_bind     333..352
                     /label=pRS-marker
                     /note="pRS vectors, use to sequence yeast selectable
                     marker"
     primer_bind     complement(432..449)
                     /label=L4440
                     /note="L4440 vector, forward primer"
     rep_origin      complement(603..1191)
                     /direction=LEFT
                     /label=ori
                     /note="high-copy-number ColE1/pMB1/pBR322/pUC origin of
                     replication"
     primer_bind     complement(683..702)
                     /label=pBR322ori-F
                     /note="pBR322 origin, forward primer"
     CDS             complement(1362..2222)
                     /codon_start=1
                     /gene="bla"
                     /product="beta-lactamase"
                     /label=AmpR
                     /note="confers resistance to ampicillin, carbenicillin, and
                     related antibiotics"
                     /translation="MSIQHFRVALIPFFAAFCLPVFAHPETLVKVKDAEDQLGARVGYI
                     ELDLNSGKILESFRPEERFPMMSTFKVLLCGAVLSRVDAGQEQLGRRIHYSQNDLVEYS
                     PVTEKHLTDGMTVRELCSAAITMSDNTAANLLLTTIGGPKELTAFLHNMGDHVTRLDRW
                     EPELNEAIPNDERDTTMPAAMATTLRKLLTGELLTLASRQQLIDWMEADKVAGPLLRSA
                     LPAGWFIADKSGAGERGSRGIIAALGPDGKPSRIVVIYTTGSQATMDERNRQIAEIGAS
                     LIKHW"
     primer_bind     1985..2004
                     /label=Amp-R
                     /note="Ampicillin resistance gene, reverse primer"
     promoter        complement(2223..2327)
                     /gene="bla"
                     /label=AmpR promoter
     primer_bind     2395..2413
                     /label=pBRforEco
                     /note="pBR322 vectors, upsteam of EcoRI site, forward
                     primer"
     promoter        2440..2468
                     /label=tet promoter
                     /note="E. coli promoter for tetracycline efflux protein
                     gene"
     terminator      2643..2690
                     /label=T7 terminator
                     /note="transcription terminator for bacteriophage T7 RNA
                     polymerase"
     primer_bind     2686..2704
                     /label=T7 Term
                     /note="T7 terminator, reverse primer"
     CDS             complement(2754..6209)
                     /codon_start=1
                     /product="Leptotrichia wadei CRISPR-Cas effector that acts
                     as an RNA-guided RNAse (Abudayyeh et al., 2017)"
                     /label=LwCas13a
                     /note="previously called C2c2"
                     /translation="MKVTKVDGISHKKYIEEGKLVKSTSEENRTSERLSELLSIRLDIY
                     IKNPDNASEEENRIRRENLKKFFSNKVLHLKDSVLYLKNRKEKNAVQDKNYSEEDISEY
                     DLKNKNSFSVLKKILLNEDVNSEELEIFRKDVEAKLNKINSLKYSFEENKANYQKINEN
                     NVEKVGGKSKRNIIYDYYRESAKRNDYINNVQEAFDKLYKKEDIEKLFFLIENSKKHEK
                     YKIREYYHKIIGRKNDKENFAKIIYEEIQNVNNIKELIEKIPDMSELKKSQVFYKYYLD
                     KEELNDKNIKYAFCHFVEIEMSQLLKNYVYKRLSNISNDKIKRIFEYQNLKKLIENKLL
                     NKLDTYVRNCGKYNYYLQVGEIATSDFIARNRQNEAFLRNIIGVSSVAYFSLRNILETE
                     NENDITGRMRGKTVKNNKGEEKYVSGEVDKIYNENKQNEVKENLKMFYSYDFNMDNKNE
                     IEDFFANIDEAISSIRHGIVHFNLELEGKDIFAFKNIAPSEISKKMFQNEINEKKLKLK
                     IFKQLNSANVFNYYEKDVIIKYLKNTKFNFVNKNIPFVPSFTKLYNKIEDLRNTLKFFW
                     SVPKDKEEKDAQIYLLKNIYYGEFLNKFVKNSKVFFKITNEVIKINKQRNQKTGHYKYQ
                     KFENIEKTVPVEYLAIIQSREMINNQDKEEKNTYIDFIQQIFLKGFIDYLNKNNLKYIE
                     SNNNNDNNDIFSKIKIKKDNKEKYDKILKNYEKHNRNKEIPHEINEFVREIKLGKILKY
                     TENLNMFYLILKLLNHKELTNLKGSLEKYQSANKEETFSDELELINLLNLDNNRVTEDF
                     ELEANEIGKFLDFNENKIKDRKELKKFDTNKIYFDGENIIKHRAFYNIKKYGMLNLLEK
                     IADKAKYKISLKELKEYSNKKNEIEKNYTMQQNLHRKYARPKKDEKFNDEDYKEYEKAI
                     GNIQKYTHLKNKVEFNELNLLQGLLLKILHRLVGYTSIWERDLRFRLKGEFPENHYIEE
                     IFNFDNSKNVKYKSGQIVEKYINFYKELYKDNVEKRSIYSDKKVKKLKQEKKDLYIRNY
                     IAHFNYIPHAEISLLEVLENLRKLLSYDRKLKNAIMKSIVDILKEYGFVATFKIGADKK
                     IEIQTLESEKIVHLKNLKKKKLMTDRNSEELCELVKVMFEYKALE"
     CDS             complement(6216..6506)
                     /codon_start=1
                     /gene="S. cerevisiae SMT3 (truncated)"
                     /product="cleavable ubiquitin-like protein tag"
                     /label=SUMO
                     /translation="MSDSEVNQEAKPEVKPEVKPETHINLKVSDGSSEIFFKIKKTTPL
                     RRLMEAFAKRQGKEMDSLRFLYDGIRIQADQTPEDLDMEDNDIIEAHREQIG"
     CDS             complement(6507..6590)
                     /codon_start=1
                     /product="two Strep-Tag(R)II moieties connected by a linker
                     for enhanced binding to Strep-Tactin(R), an engineered form
                     of streptavidin (Schmidt et al., 2013)"
                     /label=Twin-Strep-tag
                     /translation="WSHPQFEKGGGSGGGSGGSAWSHPQFEK"
     CDS             complement(6603..6620)
                     /codon_start=1
                     /product="thrombin recognition and cleavage site"
                     /label=thrombin site
                     /translation="LVPRGS"
     CDS             complement(6630..6647)
                     /codon_start=1
                     /product="6xHis affinity tag"
                     /label=6xHis
                     /translation="HHHHHH"
     RBS             6666..6688
                     /note="efficient ribosome binding site from bacteriophage
                     T7 gene 10 (Olins and Rangwala, 1989)"
     protein_bind    6703..6727
                     /label=lac operator
                     /bound_moiety="lac repressor encoded by lacI"
                     /note="The lac repressor binds to the lac operator to
                     inhibit transcription in E. coli. This inhibition can be
                     relieved by adding lactose or
                     isopropyl-beta-D-thiogalactopyranoside (IPTG)."
     primer_bind     complement(6727..6746)
                     /label=T7
                     /note="T7 promoter, forward primer"
     promoter        complement(6728..6746)
                     /label=T7 promoter
                     /note="promoter for bacteriophage T7 RNA polymerase"
     primer_bind     complement(6830..6849)
                     /label=pBRrevBam
                     /note="pBR322 vectors, tet region, downstream of BamHI,
                     reverse primer"
     promoter        7055..7132
                     /gene="lacI"
                     /label=lacI promoter
     CDS             7133..8215
                     /codon_start=1
                     /gene="lacI"
                     /product="lac repressor"
                     /label=lacI
                     /note="The lac repressor binds to the lac operator to
                     inhibit transcription in E. coli. This inhibition can be
                     relieved by adding lactose or
                     isopropyl-beta-D-thiogalactopyranoside (IPTG)."
                     /translation="MKPVTLYDVAEYAGVSYQTVSRVVNQASHVSAKTREKVEAAMAEL
                     NYIPNRVAQQLAGKQSLLIGVATSSLALHAPSQIVAAIKSRADQLGASVVVSMVERSGV
                     EACKAAVHNLLAQRVSGLIINYPLDDQDAIAVEAACTNVPALFLDVSDQTPINSIIFSH
                     EDGTRLGVEHLVALGHQQIALLAGPLSSVSARLRLAGWHKYLTRNQIQPIAEREGDWSA
                     MSGFQQTMQMLNEGIVPTAMLVANDQMALGAMRAITESGLRVGADISVVGYDDTEDSSC
                     YIPPLTTIKQDFRLLGQTSVDRLLQLSQGQAVKGNQLLPVSLVKRKTTLAPNTQTASPR
                     ALADSLMQLARQVSRLESGQ"
     primer_bind     complement(7152..7171)
                     /label=LacI-R
                     /note="LacI, reverse primer"
     CDS             9527..176
                     /codon_start=1
                     /gene="rop"
                     /product="Rop protein, which maintains plasmids at low copy
                     number"
                     /label=rop
                     /translation="MTKQEKTALNMARFIRSQTLTLLEKLNELDADEQADICESLHDHA
                     DELYRSCLARFGDDGENL"
ORIGIN
        1 aaaccgccct taacatggcc cgctttatca gaagccagac attaacgctt ctggagaaac
       61 tcaacgagct ggacgcggat gaacaggcag acatctgtga atcgcttcac gaccacgctg
      121 atgagcttta ccgcagctgc ctcgcgcgtt tcggtgatga cggtgaaaac ctctgacaca
      181 tgcagctccc ggagacggtc acagcttgtc tgtaagcgga tgccgggagc agacaagccc
      241 gtcagggcgc gtcagcgggt gttggcgggt gtcggggcgc agccatgacc cagtcacgta
      301 gcgatagcgg agtgtatact ggcttaacta tgcggcatca gagcagattg tactgagagt
      361 gcaccattgc ggtgtgaaat accgcacaga tgcgtaagga gaaaataccg catcaggcgc
      421 tcttccgctt cctcgctcac tgactcgctg cgctcggtcg ttcggctgcg gcgagcggta
      481 tcagctcact caaaggcggt aatacggtta tccacagaat caggggataa cgcaggaaag
      541 aacatgtgag caaaaggcca gcaaaaggcc aggaaccgta aaaaggccgc gttgctggcg
      601 tttttccata ggctccgccc ccctgacgag catcacaaaa atcgacgctc aagtcagagg
      661 tggcgaaacc cgacaggact ataaagatac caggcgtttc cccctggaag ctccctcgtg
      721 cgctctcctg ttccgaccct gccgcttacc ggatacctgt ccgcctttct cccttcggga
      781 agcgtggcgc tttctcatag ctcacgctgt aggtatctca gttcggtgta ggtcgttcgc
      841 tccaagctgg gctgtgtgca cgaacccccc gttcagcccg accgctgcgc cttatccggt
      901 aactatcgtc ttgagtccaa cccggtaaga cacgacttat cgccactggc agcagccact
      961 ggtaacagga ttagcagagc gaggtatgta ggcggtgcta cagagttctt gaagtggtgg
     1021 cctaactacg gctacactag aaggacagta tttggtatct gcgctctgct gaagccagtt
     1081 accttcggaa aaagagttgg tagctcttga tccggcaaac aaaccaccgc tggtagcggt
     1141 ggtttttttg tttgcaagca gcagattacg cgcagaaaaa aaggatctca agaagatcct
     1201 ttgatctttt ctacggggtc tgacgctcag tggaacgaaa actcacgtta agggattttg
     1261 gtcatgagat tatcaaaaag gatcttcacc tagatccttt taaattaaaa atgaagtttt
     1321 aaatcaatct aaagtatata tgagtaaact tggtctgaca gttaccaatg cttaatcagt
     1381 gaggcaccta tctcagcgat ctgtctattt cgttcatcca tagttgcctg actccccgtc
     1441 gtgtagataa ctacgatacg ggagggctta ccatctggcc ccagtgctgc aatgataccg
     1501 cgagacccac gctcaccggc tccagattta tcagcaataa accagccagc cggaagggcc
     1561 gagcgcagaa gtggtcctgc aactttatcc gcctccatcc agtctattaa ttgttgccgg
     1621 gaagctagag taagtagttc gccagttaat agtttgcgca acgttgttgc cattgctgca
     1681 ggcatcgtgg tgtcacgctc gtcgtttggt atggcttcat tcagctccgg ttcccaacga
     1741 tcaaggcgag ttacatgatc ccccatgttg tgcaaaaaag cggttagctc cttcggtcct
     1801 ccgatcgttg tcagaagtaa gttggccgca gtgttatcac tcatggttat ggcagcactg
     1861 cataattctc ttactgtcat gccatccgta agatgctttt ctgtgactgg tgagtactca
     1921 accaagtcat tctgagaata gtgtatgcgg cgaccgagtt gctcttgccc ggcgtcaaca
     1981 cgggataata ccgcgccaca tagcagaact ttaaaagtgc tcatcattgg aaaacgttct
     2041 tcggggcgaa aactctcaag gatcttaccg ctgttgagat ccagttcgat gtaacccact
     2101 cgtgcaccca actgatcttc agcatctttt actttcacca gcgtttctgg gtgagcaaaa
     2161 acaggaaggc aaaatgccgc aaaaaaggga ataagggcga cacggaaatg ttgaatactc
     2221 atactcttcc tttttcaata ttattgaagc atttatcagg gttattgtct catgagcgga
     2281 tacatatttg aatgtattta gaaaaataaa caaatagggg ttccgcgcac atttccccga
     2341 aaagtgccac ctgacgtcta agaaaccatt attatcatga cattaaccta taaaaatagg
     2401 cgtatcacga ggccctttcg tcttcaagaa ttctcatgtt tgacagctta tcatcgataa
     2461 gctttaatgc ggtagtttat cacagttaaa ttgctaacgc agtcaggcac cgtgtatgaa
     2521 atctaacaat gcgctcatcg tcatcctcgg caccgtcacc ctggatgctg taggcatagg
     2581 cttggttatg ccggtactgc cgggcctctt gcgggatatc cggatatagt tcctcctttc
     2641 agcaaaaaac ccctcaagac ccgtttagag gccccaaggg gttatgctag ttattgctca
     2701 gcggtggcag cagccaactc agcttccttt cgggcctcga gtgcggccgc ttattccagg
     2761 gccttgtact cgaacatgac tttcacgagt tcgcacagtt cctcgctgtt ccggtcggtc
     2821 atcagtttct ttttcttcag attcttcagg tgcacgatct tctctgattc cagggtctgg
     2881 atttcgatct tcttgtcagc gccgatcttg aaggtggcca cgaagccgta ttctttcaga
     2941 atgtccacga tggacttcat gatggcgttc ttcagcttcc ggtcgtagga cagcagcttc
     3001 cgcaggtttt ccagcacttc cagcaggcta atctcggcgt gggggatgta gttgaagtgg
     3061 gcaatgtagt tccggatgta caggtccttt ttttcctgct tcagtttctt cactttcttg
     3121 tcggagtaga tgctccgctt ttccacattg tccttgtaca gttctttgta gaagttgata
     3181 tacttttcca cgatctggcc gcttttgtac ttcacattct tggagttgtc gaaattgaaa
     3241 atttcctcga tgtagtggtt ctcgggaaac tcgcccttca gccggaatct caggtcccgc
     3301 tcccagatgc tggtgtagcc cacgagccgg tgcaggatct tcagcagcag gccctgcagc
     3361 aggttcagct cattgaattc caccttgttc ttcaggtggg tgtacttctg gatgttgccg
     3421 atggccttct catactcttt gtagtcctcg tcgttgaact tttcgtcctt cttgggtctg
     3481 gcgtacttcc ggtgcaggtt ctgctgcatg gtgtagttct tttcaatctc attcttcttg
     3541 ttgctgtact ctttcagttc tttcaggctg atcttatact tggccttatc ggcgatcttt
     3601 tccagcagat tcagcatgcc gtatttcttg atattgtaga aggcccggtg cttgatgatg
     3661 ttctcgccgt cgaaatagat cttgttggtg tcgaactttt tcagctcttt ccggtccttg
     3721 attttgtttt cgttgaagtc caggaacttg ccgatctcgt tggcttccag ctcgaagtcc
     3781 tcggtcactc tgttgttgtc caggttcagc aggttgatca gttccagctc gtcgctgaag
     3841 gtttcttctt tgttggcgga ctggtacttt tccaggctgc ccttcaggtt ggtcagctct
     3901 ttgtggttca gcagcttcag gatcaggtaa aacatgttca gattctcggt gtacttcaga
     3961 atcttcccca gcttgatctc gcgcacgaac tcattgatct cgtgagggat ttctttgttc
     4021 cgattgtgct tctcatagtt cttcaggatc ttgtcgtact tctctttgtt atcctttttg
     4081 atcttgatct tggagaagat gtcgttgttg tcattgttgt tgttgctctc gatatacttc
     4141 agattgttct tgttcaggta gtcgatgaag cccttcagga aaatctgctg aataaagtcg
     4201 atgtaggtat tcttttcctc tttgtcctgg ttgttgatca tctctctgct ctggatgatg
     4261 gccaggtatt ccacgggcac ggttttctcg atgttctcga acttctgata cttgtagtgg
     4321 ccggttttct ggttccgctg cttgttaatc ttgatcactt cattggtgat cttaaagaac
     4381 accttggagt ttttcacgaa cttgttcagg aactcgccgt agtagatatt cttcagcagg
     4441 tagatctggg cgtccttctc ttctttgtcc ttgggcacgc tccaaaaaaa cttcagggta
     4501 ttccgcaggt cctcaatctt gttgtacagc ttggtgaagc tgggcacgaa ggggatgttt
     4561 ttgttcacga agttgaactt ggtattcttc aggtacttga tgatcacatc cttctcgtag
     4621 tagttgaaca cgttggcgct gttcagctgc ttgaagattt tcagcttcag cttcttttcg
     4681 ttgatttcgt tctgaaacat cttcttggag atctcgctgg gggcgatatt cttgaaggcg
     4741 aagatgtcct tgccttccag ttccaggttg aagtgcacga tgccgtgtct gatgctgctg
     4801 atggcctcgt cgatgttggc gaagaagtcc tcgatctcgt tcttgttgtc catgttgaag
     4861 tcgtagctgt agaacatctt cagattttct ttcacttcgt tctgcttgtt ctcattgtag
     4921 atcttgtcca cctcgccgga cacgtatttc tcttcgccct tgttgttctt cacggtcttg
     4981 ccccgcatcc ggccggtgat atcgttctcg ttctcggttt ccaggatgtt cctcaggctg
     5041 aagtaggcca cgctggacac gccgatgatg tttctcagga aggcctcgtt ctgccggttc
     5101 cgggcgataa agtcggaggt ggcgatctcg cccacttgca gatagtagtt gtacttgccg
     5161 cagttccgca cgtaggtgtc cagcttgttc agcagtttgt tttcgatcag ctttttcaga
     5221 ttctggtact cgaagatccg cttgatctta tcgttgctga tgttgctcag ccgcttgtac
     5281 acgtagtttt tcagcagctg ggacatctcg atttccacga agtggcagaa ggcgtactta
     5341 atattcttgt cgttcagttc ctctttgtcc aggtagtact tgtagaacac ctggcttttc
     5401 ttcagctcag acatgtcggg gatcttctca atcagctctt tgatgttgtt cacgttctgg
     5461 atctcttcgt agataatctt ggcgaagttc tctttgtcgt tcttccggcc gatgatcttg
     5521 tgatagtact cgcggatctt gtacttctcg tgcttcttgc tgttctcgat caggaaaaac
     5581 agtttctcga tatcctcttt cttatacagc ttgtcgaagg cttcctgcac gttgttgatg
     5641 tagtcgttgc gcttggcgct ctctctgtag tagtcgtaga tgatgttccg cttgctcttg
     5701 ccgcccactt tttccacgtt gttctcgttg atcttctggt agttggcctt gttctcttcg
     5761 aagctgtact tcaggctgtt gatcttgttc agcttggctt ccacgtcctt ccgaaagatt
     5821 tccagttcct cagagttcac gtcctcgttc agcaggatct tcttcagcac ggagaagctg
     5881 ttcttgtttt tcaggtcgta ctcgctgatg tcctcttcgc tatagttctt gtcctgcacg
     5941 gcgttctttt ctttccggtt cttcagatac agcacgctgt ccttcaggtg cagcaccttg
     6001 ttgctaaaga acttcttcag gttctctctt ctgatccggt tctcttcctc ggaggcgttg
     6061 tcggggttct tgatgtagat gtccagccgg atgctcagca gctcgctcag tctctcgctg
     6121 gtccggtttt cctcgctggt ggacttcacg agcttgccct cttcgatgta cttcttgtgg
     6181 ctgatgccgt cgaccttggt cactttcatg gatccaccaa tctgttctct gtgagcctca
     6241 ataatatcgt tatcctccat gtccaaatct tcaggggtct gatcagcttg gattctaata
     6301 ccgtcgtaca agaatcttaa ggagtccatt tccttaccct gtcttttagc gaacgcttcc
     6361 atcagccttc ttaaaggagt ggtctttttg atcttgaaga agatctctga agatccatcg
     6421 gacaccttta aattgatgtg agtctcaggc ttgacttctg gcttgacctc tggcttagct
     6481 tcttgattga cttctgagtc cgacattttc tcaaactgag ggtgtgacca tgcactacca
     6541 cctgaaccac caccgctacc accacctttt tcaaactgcg gatggctcca gctagccata
     6601 tggctgccgc gcggcaccag gccgctgctg tgatgatgat gatgatggct gctgcccatg
     6661 gtatatctcc ttcttaaagt taaacaaaat tatttctaga ggggaattgt tatccgctca
     6721 caattcccct atagtgagtc gtattaattt cgcgggatcg agatctcgat cctctacgcc
     6781 ggacgcatcg tggccggcat caccggcgcc acaggtgcgg ttgctggcgc ctatatcgcc
     6841 gacatcaccg atggggaaga tcgggctcgc cacttcgggc tcatgagcgc ttgtttcggc
     6901 gtgggtatgg tggcaggccc cgtggccggg ggactgttgg gcgccatctc cttgcatgca
     6961 ccattccttg cggcggcggt gctcaacggc ctcaacctac tactgggctg cttcctaatg
     7021 caggagtcgc ataagggaga gcgtcgagat cccggacacc atcgaatggc gcaaaacctt
     7081 tcgcggtatg gcatgatagc gcccggaaga gagtcaattc agggtggtga atgtgaaacc
     7141 agtaacgtta tacgatgtcg cagagtatgc cggtgtctct tatcagaccg tttcccgcgt
     7201 ggtgaaccag gccagccacg tttctgcgaa aacgcgggaa aaagtggaag cggcgatggc
     7261 ggagctgaat tacattccca accgcgtggc acaacaactg gcgggcaaac agtcgttgct
     7321 gattggcgtt gccacctcca gtctggccct gcacgcgccg tcgcaaattg tcgcggcgat
     7381 taaatctcgc gccgatcaac tgggtgccag cgtggtggtg tcgatggtag aacgaagcgg
     7441 cgtcgaagcc tgtaaagcgg cggtgcacaa tcttctcgcg caacgcgtca gtgggctgat
     7501 cattaactat ccgctggatg accaggatgc cattgctgtg gaagctgcct gcactaatgt
     7561 tccggcgtta tttcttgatg tctctgacca gacacccatc aacagtatta ttttctccca
     7621 tgaagacggt acgcgactgg gcgtggagca tctggtcgca ttgggtcacc agcaaatcgc
     7681 gctgttagcg ggcccattaa gttctgtctc ggcgcgtctg cgtctggctg gctggcataa
     7741 atatctcact cgcaatcaaa ttcagccgat agcggaacgg gaaggcgact ggagtgccat
     7801 gtccggtttt caacaaacca tgcaaatgct gaatgagggc atcgttccca ctgcgatgct
     7861 ggttgccaac gatcagatgg cgctgggcgc aatgcgcgcc attaccgagt ccgggctgcg
     7921 cgttggtgcg gatatctcgg tagtgggata cgacgatacc gaagacagct catgttatat
     7981 cccgccgtta accaccatca aacaggattt tcgcctgctg gggcaaacca gcgtggaccg
     8041 cttgctgcaa ctctctcagg gccaggcggt gaagggcaat cagctgttgc ccgtctcact
     8101 ggtgaaaaga aaaaccaccc tggcgcccaa tacgcaaacc gcctctcccc gcgcgttggc
     8161 cgattcatta atgcagctgg cacgacaggt ttcccgactg gaaagcgggc agtgagcgca
     8221 acgcaattaa tgtaagttag ctcactcatt aggcaccggg atctcgaccg atgcccttga
     8281 gagccttcaa cccagtcagc tccttccggt gggcgcgggg catgactatc gtcgccgcac
     8341 ttatgactgt cttctttatc atgcaactcg taggacaggt gccggcagcg ctctgggtca
     8401 ttttcggcga ggaccgcttt cgctggagcg cgacgatgat cggcctgtcg cttgcggtat
     8461 tcggaatctt gcacgccctc gctcaagcct tcgtcactgg tcccgccacc aaacgtttcg
     8521 gcgagaagca ggccattatc gccggcatgg cggccgacgc gctgggctac gtcttgctgg
     8581 cgttcgcgac gcgaggctgg atggccttcc ccattatgat tcttctcgct tccggcggca
     8641 tcgggatgcc cgcgttgcag gccatgctgt ccaggcaggt agatgacgac catcagggac
     8701 agcttcaagg atcgctcgcg gctcttacca gcctaacttc gatcattgga ccgctgatcg
     8761 tcacggcgat ttatgccgcc tcggcgagca catggaacgg gttggcatgg attgtaggcg
     8821 ccgccctata ccttgtctgc ctccccgcgt tgcgtcgcgg tgcatggagc cgggccacct
     8881 cgacctgaat ggaagccggc ggcacctcgc taacggattc accactccaa gaattggagc
     8941 caatcaattc ttgcggagaa ctgtgaatgc gcaaaccaac ccttggcaga acatatccat
     9001 cgcgtccgcc atctccagca gccgcacgcg gcgcatctcg ggcagcgttg ggtcctggcc
     9061 acgggtgcgc atgatcgtgc tcctgtcgtt gaggacccgg ctaggctggc ggggttgcct
     9121 tactggttag cagaatgaat caccgatacg cgagcgaacg tgaagcgact gctgctgcaa
     9181 aacgtctgcg acctgagcaa caacatgaat ggtcttcggt ttccgtgttt cgtaaagtct
     9241 ggaaacgcgg aagtcagcgc cctgcaccat tatgttccgg atctgcatcg caggatgctg
     9301 ctggctaccc tgtggaacac ctacatctgt attaacgaag cgctggcatt gaccctgagt
     9361 gatttttctc tggtcccgcc gcatccatac cgccagttgt ttaccctcac aacgttccag
     9421 taaccgggca tgttcatcat cagtaacccg tatcgtgagc atcctctctc gtttcatcgg
     9481 tatcattacc cccatgaaca gaaatccccc ttacacggag gcatcagtga ccaaacagga
     9541 aa
//
